>Addgene plasmid #235652 | pOPINK-RYBP NZF (20-51) | addgene full sequence | sequence record 473106 | Addgene NGS Result
TATACATGGACCCAATGTGCCTGGATGCGTTCCCAAAATTAGTTTGTTTTAAAAAACGTATTGAAGCTAT
CCCACAAATTGATAAGTACTTGAAATCCAGCAAGTATATAGCATGGCCTTTGCAGGGCTGGCAAGCCACG
TTTGGTGGTGGCGACCATCCTCCAAAATCGGATCTGAGCAGCGGTCTGGAAGTTCTGTTTCAGGGCCCGG
CAGACGAAGGGTTTTGGGATTGTAGCGTCTGCACCTTCAGAAACAGTGCTGAAGCCTTTAAATGCAGCAT
CTGCGATGTGAGGAAAGGCACCTCCTAAAGCTTTCTAGACCATTTAAACACCACCACCACCACCACTGAG
ATCCGGCTGCTAACAAAGCCCGAAAGGAAGCTGAGTTGGCTGCTGCCACCGCTGAGCAATAACTAGCATA
ACCCCTTGGGGCCTCTAAACGGGTCTTGAGGGGTTTTTTGCTGAAAGGAGGAACTATATCCGGATTGGCG
AATGGG
[124 nt withheld, positions 497-620]
C
[91 nt withheld, positions 622-712]
A
[49 nt withheld, positions 714-762]
CCTTTGACGTTGGAGTCCACGTTCTTT
[37 nt withheld, positions 790-826]
ACCCTATCTCGGTCTATTCTTTTGATTTATAAGGGATTTTGCCGATTTCGGCCTATTGGTTAAAAAATGA
GCTGATTTAACAAAAATTTAACGCGAATTTTAACAAAATATTAACGCTTACAATTTAGGTGGCACTTTTC
GGGGAAATGTGCGCGGAACCCCTATTTGTTTATTTTTCTAAATACATTCAAATATGTATCCGCTCATGAA
TTAATTCTTAGAAAAACTCATCGAGCATCAAATGAAACTGCAATTTATTCATATCAGGATTATCAATACC
ATATTTTTGAAAAAGCCGTTTCTGTAATGAAGGAGAAAACTCACCGAGGCAGTTCCATAGGATGGCAAGA
TCCTGGTATCGGTCTGCGATTCCGACTCGTCCAACATCAATACAACCTATTAATTTCCCCTCGTCAAAAA
TAAGGTTATCAAGTGAGAAATCACCATGAGTGACGACTGAATCCGGTGAGAATGGCAAAAGTTTATGCAT
TTCTTTCCAGACTTGTTCAACAGGCCAGCCATTACGCTCGTCATCAAAATCACTCGCATCAACCAAACCG
TTATTCATTCGTGATTGCGCCTGAGCGAGACGAAATACGCGATCGCTGTTAAAAGGACAATTACAAACAG
GAATCGAATGCAACCGGCGCAGGAACACTGCCAGCGCATCAACAATATTTTCACCTGAATCAGGATATTC
TTCTAATACCTGGAATGCTGTTTTCCCGGGGATCGCAGTGGTGAGTAACCATGCATCATCAGGAGTACGG
ATAAAATGCTTGATGGTCGGAAGAGGCATAAATTCCGTCAGCCAGTTTAGTCTGACCATCTCATCTGTAA
CATCATTGGCAACGCTACCTTTGCCATGTTTCAGAAACAACTCTGGCGCATCGGGCTTCCCATACAATCG
ATAGATTGTCGCACCTGATTGCCCGACATTATCGCGAGCCCATTTATACCCATATAAATCAGCATCCATG
TTGGAATTTAATCGCGGCCTAGAGCAAGACGTTTCCCGTTGAATATGGCTCATAACACCCCTTGTATTAC
TGTTTATGTAAGCAGACAGTTTTATTGTTCATGACCAAAATCCCTTAACGTGAGTTTTCGTTCCACTGAG
CGTCAGACCCCGTAGAAAAGATCAAAGGATCTTCTTGAGATCCTTTTTTTCTGCGCGTAATCTGCTGCTT
GCAAACAAAAAAACCACCGCTACCAGCGGTGGTTTGTTTGCCGGATCAAGAGCTAACAACTCTTTTTCCG
AAGGTAACTGGCTTCAGCAGAGCGCAGATACCAAATACTGTCCTTCTAGTGTAGCCGTAGTTAGGCCACC
ACTTCAAGAACTCTGTAGCACCGCCTACATACCTCGCTCTGCTAATCCTGTTACCAGTGGCTGCTGCCAG
TGGCGATAAGTCGTGTCTTACCGGGTTGGACTCAAGACGATAGTTACCGGATAAGGCGCAGCGGTCGGGC
TGAACGGGGGGTTCGTGCACACAGCCCAGCTTGGAGCGAACGACCTACACCGAACTGAGATACCTACAGC
GTGAGCTATGAGAAAGCGCCACGCTTCCCGAAGGGAGAAAGGCGGACAGGTATCCGGTAAGCGGCAGGGT
CGGAACAGGAGAGCGCACGAGGGAGCTTCCAGGGGGAAACGCCTGGTATCTTTATAGTCCTGTCGGGTTT
CGCCACCTCTGACTTGAGCGTCGATTTTTGTGATGCTCGTCAGGGGGGCGGAGCCTATGGAAAAACGCCA
GCAACGCGGCCTTTTTACGGTTCCTGGCCTTTTGCTGGCCTTTTGCTCACATGTTCTTTCCTGCGTTATC
CCCTGATTCTGTGGATAACCGTATTACCGCCTTTGAGTGAGCTGATACCGCTCGCCGCAGCCGAACGACC
GAGCGCAGCGAGTCAGTGAGCGAGGAAGCGGAAGAGCGCCTGATGCGGTATTTTCTCCTTACGCATCTGT
GCGGTATTTCACACCGCAATGGTGCACTCTCAGTACAATCTGCTCTGATGCCGCATAGTTAAGCCAGTAT
ACACTCCGCTATCGCTACGTGACTGGGTCATGGCTGCGCCCCGACACCCGCCAACACCCGCTGACGCGCC
CTGACGGGCTTGTCTGCTCCCGGCATCCGCTTACAGACAAGCTGTGACCGTCTCCGGGAGCTGCATGTGT
CAGAGGTTTTCACCGTCATCACCGAAACGCGCGAGGCAGCTGCGGTAAAGCTCATCAGCGTGGTCGTGAA
GCGATTCACAGATGTCTGCCTGTTCATCCGCGTCCAGCTCGTTGAGTTTCTCCAGAAGCGTTAATGTCTG
GCTTCTGATAAAGCGGGCCATGTTAAGGGCGGTTTTTTCCTGTTTGGTCACTGATGCCTCCGTGTAAGGG
GGATTTCTGTTCATGGGGGTAATGATACCGATGAAACGAGAGAGGATGCTCACGATACGGGTTACTGATG
ATGAACATGCCCGGTTACTGGAACGTTGTGAGGGTAAACAACTGGCGGTATGGATGCGGCGGGACCAGAG
AAAAATCACTCAGGGTCAATGCCAGCGCTTCGTTAATACAGATGTAGGTGTTCCACAGGGTAGCCAGCAG
CATCCTGCGATGCAGATCCGGAACATAATGGTGCAGGGCGCTGACTTCCGCGTTTCCAGACTTTACGAAA
CACGGAAACCGAAGACCATTCATGTTGTTGCTCAGGTCGCAGACGTTTTGCAGCAGCAGTCGCTTCACGT
TCGCTCGCGTATCGGTGATTCATTCTGCTAACCAGTAAGGCAACCCCGCCAGCCTAGCCGGGTCCTCAAC
GACAGGAGCACGATCATGCGCACCCGTGGGGCCGCCATGCCGGCGATAATGGCCTGCTTCTCGCCGAAAC
GTTTGGTGGCGGGACCAGTGACGAAGGCTTGAGCGAGGGCGTGCAAGATTCCGAATACCGCAAGCGACAG
GCCGATCATCGTCGCGCTCCAGCGAAAGCGGTCCTCGCCGAAAATGACCCAGAGCGCTGCCGGCACCTGT
CCTACGAGTTGCATGATAAAGAAGACAGTCATAAGTGCGGCGACGATAGTCATGCCCCGCGCCCACCGGA
AGGAGCTGACTGGGTTGAAGGCTCTCAAGGGCATCGGTCGAGATCCCGGTGCCTAATGAGTGAGCTAACT
TACATTAATTGCGTTGCGCTCACTGCCCGCTTTCCAGTCGGGAAACCTGTCGTGCCAGCTGCATTAATGA
ATCGGCCAACGCGCGGGGAGAGGCGGTTTGCGTATTGGGCGCCAGGGTGGTTTTTCTTTTCACCAGTGAG
ACGGGCAACAGCTGATTGCCCTTCACCGCCTGGCCCTGAGAGAGTTGCAGCAAGCGGTCCACGCTGGTTT
GCCCCAGCAGGCGAAAATCCTGTTTGATGGTGGTTAACGGCGGGATATAACATGAGCTGTCTTCGGTATC
GTCGTATCCCACTACCGAGATATCCGCACCAACGCGCAGCCCGGACTCGGTAATGGCGCGCATTGCGCCC
AGCGCCATCTGATCGTTGGCAACCAGCATCGCAGTGGGAACGATGCCCTCATTCAGCATTTGCATGGTTT
GTTGAAAACCGGACATGGCACTCCAGTCGCCTTCCCGTTCCGCTATCGGCTGAATTTGATTGCGAGTGAG
ATATTTATGCCAGCCAGCCAGACGCAGACGCGCCGAGACAGAACTTAATGGGCCCGCTAACAGCGCGATT
TGCTGGTGACCCAATGCGACCAGATGCTCCACGCCCAGTCGCGTACCGTCTTCATGGGAGAAAATAATAC
TGTTGATGGGTGTCTGGTCAGAGACATCAAGAAATAACGCCGGAACATTAGTGCAGGCAGCTTCCACAGC
AATGGCATCCTGGTCATCCAGCGGATAGTTAATGATCAGCCCACTGACGCGTTGCGCGAGAAGATTGTGC
ACCGCCGCTTTACAGGCTTCGACGCCGCTTCGTTCTACCATCGACACCACCACGCTGGCACCCAGTTGAT
CGGCGCGAGATTTAATCGCCGCGACAATTTGCGACGGCGCGTGCAGGGCCAGACTGGAGGTGGCAACGCC
AATCAGCAACGACTGTTTGCCCGCCAGTTGTTGTGCCACGCGGTTGGGAATGTAATTCAGCTCCGCCATC
GCCGCTTCCACTTTTTCCCGCGTTTTCGCAGAAACGTGGCTGGCCTGGTTCACCACGCGGGAAACGGTCT
GATAAGAGACACCGGCATACTCTGCGACATCGTATAACGTTACTGGTTTCACATTCACCACCCTGAATTG
ACTCTCTTCCGGGCGCTATCATGCCATACCGCGAAAGGTTTTGCGCCATTCGATGGTGTCCGGGATCTCG
ACGCTCTCCCTTATGCGACTCCTGCATTAGGAAGCAGCCCAGTAGTAGGTTGAGGCCGTTGAGCACCGCC
GCCGCAAGGAATGGTGCATGCAAGGAGATGGCGCCCAACAGTCCCCCGGCCACGGGGCCTGCCACCATAC
CCACGCCGAAACAAGCGCTCATGAGCCCGAAGTGGCGAGCCCGATCTTCCCCATCGGTGATGTCGGCGAT
ATAGGCGCCAGCAACCGCACCTGTGGCGCCGGTGATGCCGGCCACGATGCGTCCGGCGTAGAGGATCGAG
ATCTCGATCCCGCGAAATTAATACGACTCACTATAGGGGAATTGTGAGCGGATAACAATTCCCCTCTAGA
AATAATTTTGTTTAACTTTAAGAAGGAGATATACCATGGCACATCACCATCACCATCACATGTCCCCTAT
ACTAGGTTATTGGAAAATTAAGGGCCTTGTGCAACCCACTCGACTTCTTTTGGAATATCTTGAAGAAAAA
TATGAAGAGCATTTGTATGAGCGCGATGAAGGTGATAAATGGCGAAACAAAAAGTTTGAATTGGGTTTGG
AGTTTCCCAATCTTCCTTATTATATTGATGGTGATGTTAAATTAACACAGTCTATGGCCATCATACGTTA
TATAGCTGACAAGCACAACATGTTGGGTGGTTGTCCAAAAGAGCGTGCAGAGATTTCAATGCTTGAAGGA
GCGGTTTTGGATATTAGATACGGTGTTTCGAGAATTGCATATAGTAAAGACTTTGAAACTCTCAAAGTTG
ATTTTCTTAGCAAGCTACCTGAAATGCTGAAAATGTTCGAAGATCGTTTATGTCATAAAACATATTTAAA
TGGTGATCATGTAACCCATCCTGACTTCATGTTGTATGACGCTCTTGATGTTGTTT
Features (pLannotate 1.2.2; 21 found; start..end, strand, type, name):
    207..305     +  CDS            Yaf2 (fragment): YAF2_MOUSE - Experimental evidence at protein level: Swiss-Prot protein existence level 1. Binds to MYC and inhibits MYC-mediated transactivation. Also binds to MYCN and enhances MYCN-dependent transcriptional activation. Increases calpain 2-mediated proteolysis of YY1 in vitro. Component of the E2F6.com-1 complex, a repressive complex that methylates 'Lys-9' of histone H3, suggesting that it is involved in chromatin-remodeling. From Mus musculus (Mouse).
    329..346     +  CDS            9xHis (fragment): 9xHis affinity tag
    356..405     +  CDS            SET1 (fragment): solubility-enhancement tag derived from T7 phage gene 10B
    413..460     +  terminator     T7 terminator: transcription terminator for bacteriophage T7 RNA polymerase
    497..925     +  rep_origin     f1 ori (sequence partly withheld): f1 bacteriophage origin of replication; arrow indicates direction of (+) strand synthesis
    978..1035    +  promoter       AmpR promoter (fragment): bla
   1044..1859    -  CDS            KanR: aminoglycoside phosphotransferase; aph(3')-Ia; confers resistance to kanamycin in bacteria or G418 (Geneticin®) in eukaryotes
   1981..2569    +  rep_origin     ori: high-copy-number ColE1/pMB1/pBR322/pUC origin of replication
   2755..2894    -  misc_feature   bom: basis of mobility region from pBR322
   2996..3187    -  CDS            rop: Rop protein, which maintains plasmids at low copy number; rop
   3204..3584    +  CDS            YPB1_ECOLX: Protein predicted: Swiss-Prot protein existence level 4. From Escherichia coli.
   3656..3947    -  CDS            TcR (fragment): tetracycline efflux protein; tet; confers resistance to tetracycline
   3962..3983    -  protein_bind   CAP binding site: CAP binding activates transcription in the presence of cAMP. E. coli catabolite activator protein
   3996..5078    -  CDS            lacI: lac repressor; lacI; The lac repressor binds to the lac operator to inhibit transcription in E. coli. This inhibition can be relieved by adding lactose or isopropyl-β-D-thiogalactopyranoside (IPTG).
   5079..5156    -  promoter       lacI promoter: lacI
   5164..5443    -  CDS            TcR (fragment): tetracycline efflux protein; tet; confers resistance to tetracycline
   5465..5483    +  promoter       T7 promoter: promoter for bacteriophage T7 RNA polymerase
   5484..5508    +  protein_bind   lac operator: The lac repressor binds to the lac operator to inhibit transcription in E. coli. This inhibition can be relieved by adding lactose or isopropyl-β-D-thiogalactopyranoside (IPTG). lac repressor encoded by lacI
   5523..5545    +  RBS            RBS: efficient ribosome binding site from bacteriophage T7 gene 10 (Olins and Rangwala, 1989)
   5558..5575    +  CDS            7xHis (fragment): 6xHis affinity tag
   5576..167     +  CDS            GST26_SCHJA (across the origin): Experimental evidence at protein level: Swiss-Prot protein existence level 1. GST isoenzymes appear to play a central role in the parasite detoxification system. Other functions are also suspected including a role in increasing the solubility of haematin in the parasite gut. From Schistosoma japonicum (Blood fluke).
