[The description below was written by a language model from this plasmid's Addgene catalogue record and pLannotate feature annotations shown in this document.]
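Description:
pOPINK-RYBP NZF (20-51) is a bacterial expression plasmid built on the pOPIN-K backbone for producing a short fragment of human RYBP, residues 20-51, which correspond to its Npl4-type zinc finger (NZF) ubiquitin-binding domain. The 6,062-nt plasmid is selected with kanamycin through an aph(3')-Ia KanR gene. It replicates from a ColE1/pMB1-type origin accompanied by the pBR322 bom region and the rop gene, which restrains copy number and fits the catalogue's low-copy designation. An f1 origin is also present, along with remnant fragments of a tetracycline resistance gene that are not functional markers.

Expression follows the standard pET-like arrangement. A T7 promoter with an adjacent lac operator and a T7 gene 10 ribosome binding site drives the open reading frame, and a plasmid-borne lacI gene supplies the repressor. Transcription therefore depends on a host supplying T7 RNA polymerase and is induced with IPTG. It ends at a T7 terminator.

The coding region begins with a 6xHis tag followed by Schistosoma japonicum GST. According to the catalogue, a 3C protease cleavage site then follows, though it is not annotated in the feature table, and the RYBP fragment comes after it. The automated annotation labels the insert as a fragment of mouse Yaf2, the close paralogue of RYBP, which most likely reflects sequence similarity rather than a different insert. Downstream His-tag and solubility-tag fragments are also annotated, and these appear to be backbone remnants; the record does not indicate that they are translated. The His-GST fusion allows affinity purification and tag removal, yielding the isolated NZF domain, presumably for in vitro ubiquitin-binding and specificity studies in line with the associated publication.
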