Addgene plasmid #235652: pOPINK-RYBP NZF (20-51)
Purpose: Bacterial expression of human RYBP NZF (20-51)
Depositing lab: David Komander. Depositing organization: Walter and Eliza Hall Institute of Medical Research. Publication: Secondary interactions in ubiquitin-binding domains achieve linkage or substrate specificity. Michel MA, Scutts S, Komander D. Cell Rep. 2024 Aug 27;43(8):114545. doi: 10.1016/j.celrep.2024.114545. Epub 2024 Jul 23. PubMed 39052481.
Backbone
  Vector backbone: pOPIN-K
  Vector type: Bacterial Expression
Growth in bacteria
  Bacterial resistance: Kanamycin, 50 μg/mL
  Growth temperature: 37°C
  Growth strain: DH5alpha
  Copy number: Low Copy
Gene/Insert
  Gene/Insert name: RYBP NZF
  Species: H. sapiens (human)
  Mutation: aa 20-51 only
  Entrez Gene: RYBP (a.k.a. AAP1, APAP-1, DEDAF, YEAF1)
  Promoter: T7
  Tag / fusion protein: 6xHis-GST-3c (N terminal on backbone)
  Cloning method: Other
Terms and licenses: Academic/Nonprofit Terms; Industry Terms: Not Available to Industry
How to cite: pOPINK-RYBP NZF (20-51) was a gift from David Komander (Addgene plasmid # 235652 ; http://n2t.net/addgene:235652 ; RRID:Addgene_235652)
