>Addgene plasmid #235652 | pOPINK-RYBP NZF (20-51) | depositor partial sequence | sequence record 463604 | pOPINK-RYBP NZF (20-51) sequence 1611 bps
NNNNNNNNNNNNACTCAGCTTCTTTCGGGCTTTGTTAGCAGCCGGATCTCAGTGGTGGTGGTGGTGGTGT
TTAAATGGTCTAGAAAGCTTTAGGAGGTGCCTTTCCTCACATCGCAGATGCTGCATTTAAAGGCTTCAGC
ACTGTTTCTGAAGGTGCAGACGCTACAATCCCAAAACCCTTCGTCTGCCGGGCCCTGAAACAGAACTTCC
AGACCGCTGCTCAGATCCGATTTTGGAGGATGGTCGCCACCACCAAACGTGGCTTGCCAGCCCTGCAAAG
GCCATGCTATATACTTGCTGGATTTCAAGTACTTATCAATTTGTGGGATAGCTTCAATACGTTTTTTAAA
ACAAACTAATTTTGGGAACGCATCCAGGCACATTGGGTCCATGTATAAAACAACATCAAGAGCGTCATAC
AACATGAAGTCAGGATGGGTTACATGATCACCATTTAAATATGTTTTATGACATAAACGATCTTCGAACA
TTTTCAGCATTTCAGGTAGCTTGCTAAGAAAATCAACTTTGAGAGTTTCAAAGTCTTTACTATATGCAAT
TCTCGAAACACCGTATCTAATATCCAAAACCGCTCCTTCAAGCATTGAAATCTCTGCACGCTCTTTTGGA
CAACCACCCAACATGTTGTGCTTGTCAGCTATATAACGTATGATGGCCATAGACTGTGTTAATTTAACAT
CACCATCAATATAATAAGGAAGATTGGGAAACTCCAAACCCAATTCAAACTTTTTGTTTCGCCATTTATC
ACCTTCATCGCGCTCATACAAATGCTCTTCATATTTTTCTTCAAGATATTCCAAAAGAAGTCGAGTGGGT
TGCACAAGGCCCTTAATTTTCCAATAACCTAGTATAGGGGACATGTGATGGTGATGGTGATGTGCCATGG
TATATCTCCTTCTTAAAGTTAAACAAAATTATTTCTAGAGGGGAATTGTTATCCGCTCACAATTCCCCTA
TAGTGAGTCGTATTAATTTCGCGGGATCGAGATCTCGATCCTCTACGCCGGACGCATCGTGGCCGGCATC
ACCGGCGCCACAGGTGCGGTTGCTGGCGCCTATATCGCCGACATCACCGATGGGGAAAAATCGGGCTCGC
CACTTCGGGCTCATGAGCGCTTGTTTCGGCGTGGGTATGGTGGCAGGCCCCTTGCCNGGGGGACTGTTGG
GNNCCATCTCCTTGCATGCACCATTTCTTTNCGGGGGCGGGGGCTCAACGGCCTCAACCTACTACTGGGG
CTGCTTCCTAATGCAGGAATNCCNNAANNNAAAACTCCAGAATCCCGGAACCCATTCAAAGGGCCCAAAA
CCTTTTCGCGNAAGGACTTGAAAGCCCCCCGAAAAAGAATNNNTTCCGGGGGGGGAAANNGGAAAACCNT
AANNGTTTAACAGANNCCNAAAAAATTGCCGGNNTTCCTTNAAAANNNNTTTTCCCCGGNNNNNAAANNN
ACCCNNCNATTTTTTNNNNAAAACCGGGGAAAANNNNAAACGCCGTTGGGGGNNNNNNNNTTTCTCNNAN
CCCGGGNNANAACANATGGGNNNGAAAANNTNTNNGTTAATGNNTTCNNCCCTCNANNGTTNANTCTNNN
A
